>Addgene plasmid #197187 | pCytERM-mRhubarb713-N1 | addgene full sequence | sequence record 386500 | Addgene NGS Result
TAGTTATTAATAGTAATCAATTACGGGGTCATTAGTTCATAGCCCATATATGGAGTTCCGCGTTACATAA
CTTACGGTAAATGGCCCGCCTGGCTGACCGCCCAACGACCCCCGCCCATTGACGTCAATAATGACGTATG
TTCCCATAGTAACGCCAATAGGGACTTTCCATTGACGTCAATGGGTGGAGTATTTACGGTAAACTGCCCA
CTTGGCAGTACATCAAGTGTATCATATGCCAAGTACGCCCCCTATTGACGTCAATGACGGTAAATGGCCC
GCCTGGCATTATGCCCAGTACATGACCTTATGGGACTTTCCTACTTGGCAGTACATCTACGTATTAGTCA
TCGCTATTACCATGGTGATGCGGTTTTGGCAGTACATCAATGGGCGTGGATAGCGGTTTGACTCACGGGG
ATTTCCAAGTCTCCACCCCATTGACGTCAATGGGAGTTTGTTTTGGCACCAAAATCAACGGGACTTTCCA
AAATGTCGTAACAACTCCGCCCCATTGACGCAAATGGGCGGTAGGCGTGTACGGTGGGAGGTCTATATAA
GCAGAGCTGGTTTAGTGAACCGTCAGATCCGCTAGCGCTACCGGACTCAGATCTATGGACCCTGTGGTGG
TGCTGGGGCTCTGTCTCTCCTGTTTGCTTCTCCTTTCACTCTGGAAACAGAGCTATGGGGGAGGGAAGCT
TCGAATTCTGCAGTCGACGGTACCGCGGGCCCGGGATCCACCGGTCGCCACCATGGCTGAAGGATCCGTC
GCCAGGCAGCCTGACCTCTTGACCTGCGACGATGAGCCGATCCATATCCCCGGTGCCATCCAACCGCATG
GACTGCTGCTCGCCCTCGCCGCCGACATGACGATCGTTGCCGGCAGCGACAACCTTCCCGAACTCACCGG
ACTGGCGATCGGCGCCCTGATCGGCCGCTCTGCGGCCGATGTCTTCGACTCGGAGACGCACAACCGTCTG
ACGATCGCCTTGGCCGAGCCCGGGGCGGCCGTCGGAGCACCGATCACTGTCGGCTTCACGATGCGAAAGG
ACGCAGGCTTCATCGGCTCCTGGCATCGCCATGATCAGCTCATCTTCCTCGAGCTCGAGCCTCCCCAGCG
GGACGTCGCCGAGCCGCAGGCGTTCTTCCGCCACACCAACAGCGCCATCCGCCGCCTGCAGGCCGCCGAA
ACCTTGGAGAGCGCCTGCGCCGCCGCGGCGCAAGAGGTGCGGAAGATTACCGGCTTCGATCGGGTGATGA
TCTATCGCTTCGCCTCCGACTTCAGCGGCGAAGTGATCGCAGAGGATCGGTGCGCCGAGGTCGAGTCAAA
CCTAGGCCTGCACTATCCTGCCTCAACCGTGCCGGCGCAGGCCCGTCGGCTCTATACCATCAACCCGGTA
CGGATCATTCCCGATATCAATTATCGGCCGGTGCCGGTCACCCCAGACCTCAATCCGGTCACCGGGCGGC
CGATTGATCTTAGCTTCGCCATCCTGCGCAGCGTCTCGCCCGTCCATCTGGAATTCATGCGCAACATAGG
CATGCACGGCACGATGTCGATCTCGATTTTGCGCGGCGAGCGACTGTGGGGATTGATCGTTTGCCATCAC
CGAACGCCGTACTACGTCGATCTCGATGGCCGCCAAGCCTGCGAGCTAGTCGCCCAGGTTCTGGCCCGGG
CGATCGGCGTGATGGAAGAGTAAGCGGCCGCGACTCTAGATCATAATCAGCCATACCACATTTGTAGAGG
TTTTACTTGCTTTAAAAAACCTCCCACACCTCCCCCTGAACCTGAAACATAAAATGAATGCAATTGTTGT
TGTTAACTTGTTTATTGCAGCTTATAATGGTTACAAATAAAGCAATAGCATCACAAATTTCACAAATAAA
GCATTTTTTTCACTGCATTCTAGTTGTGGTTTGTCCAAACTCATCAATGTATCTTAAGGCGTAAATTGTA
AGCGTTAATATTTTGTTAAAATTCGCGTTAAATTTTTGTTAAATCAGCTCATTTTTTAACCAATAGGCCG
AAATCGGCAAAATCCCTTATAAATCAAAAGAATAGACCGAGATAGGGT
[37 nt withheld, positions 2079-2115]
AAAGAACGTGGACTCCAACGTCAAAGG
[49 nt withheld, positions 2143-2191]
T
[91 nt withheld, positions 2193-2283]
G
[124 nt withheld, positions 2285-2408]
CAGGTGGCACTTTTCGGGGAAATGTGCGCGGAACCCCTATTTGTTTATTTTTCTAAATACATTCAAATAT
GTATCCGCTCATGAGACAATAACCCTGATAAATGCTTCAATAATATTGAAAAAGGAAGAGTCCTGAGGCG
GAAAGAACCAGCTGTGGAATGTGTGTCAGTTAGGGTGTGGAAAGTCCCCAGGCTCCCCAGCAGGCAGAAG
TATGCAAAGCATGCATCTCAATTAGTCAGCAACCAGGTGTGGAAAGTCCCCAGGCTCCCCAGCAGGCAGA
AGTATGCAAAGCATGCATCTCAATTAGTCAGCAACCATAGTCCCGCCCCTAACTCCGCCCATCCCGCCCC
TAACTCCGCCCAGTTCCGCCCATTCTCCGCCCCATGGCTGACTAATTTTTTTTATTTATGCAGAGGCCGA
GGCCGCCTCGGCCTCTGAGCTATTCCAGAAGTAGTGAGGAGGCTTTTTTGGAGGCCTAGGCTTTTGCAAA
GATCGATCAAGAGACAGGATGAGGATCGTTTCGCATGATTGAACAAGATGGATTGCACGCAGGTTCTCCG
GCCGCTTGGGTGGAGAGGCTATTCGGCTATGACTGGGCACAACAGACAATCGGCTGCTCTGATGCCGCCG
TGTTCCGGCTGTCAGCGCAGGGGCGCCCGGTTCTTTTTGTCAAGACCGACCTGTCCGGTGCCCTGAATGA
ACTGCAAGACGAGGCAGCGCGGCTATCGTGGCTGGCCACGACGGGCGTTCCTTGCGCAGCTGTGCTCGAC
GTTGTCACTGAAGCGGGAAGGGACTGGCTGCTATTGGGCGAAGTGCCGGGGCAGGATCTCCTGTCATCTC
ACCTTGCTCCTGCCGAGAAAGTATCCATCATGGCTGATGCAATGCGGCGGCTGCATACGCTTGATCCGGC
TACCTGCCCATTCGACCACCAAGCGAAACATCGCATCGAGCGAGCACGTACTCGGATGGAAGCCGGTCTT
GTCGATCAGGATGATCTGGACGAAGAGCATCAGGGGCTCGCGCCAGCCGAACTGTTCGCCAGGCTCAAGG
CGAGCATGCCCGACGGCGAGGATCTCGTCGTGACCCATGGCGATGCCTGCTTGCCGAATATCATGGTGGA
AAATGGCCGCTTTTCTGGATTCATCGACTGTGGCCGGCTGGGTGTGGCGGACCGCTATCAGGACATAGCG
TTGGCTACCCGTGATATTGCTGAAGAGCTTGGCGGCGAATGGGCTGACCGCTTCCTCGTGCTTTACGGTA
TCGCCGCTCCCGATTCGCAGCGCATCGCCTTCTATCGCCTTCTTGACGAGTTCTTCTGAGCGGGACTCTG
GGGTTCGAAATGACCGACCAAGCGACGCCCAACCTGCCATCACGAGATTTCGATTCCACCGCCGCCTTCT
ATGAAAGGTTGGGCTTCGGAATCGTTTTCCGGGACGCCGGCTGGATGATCCTCCAGCGCGGGGATCTCAT
GCTGGAGTTCTTCGCCCACCCTAGGGGGAGGCTAACTGAAACACGGAAGGAGACAATACCGGAAGGAACC
CGCGCTATGACGGCAATAAAAAGACAGAATAAAACGCACGGTGTTGGGTCGTTTGTTCATAAACGCGGGG
TTCGGTCCCAGGGCTGGCACTCTGTCGATACCCCACCGAGACCCCATTGGGGCCAATACGCCCGCGTTTC
TTCCTTTTCCCCACCCCACCCCCCAAGTTCGGGTGAAGGCCCAGGGCTCGCAGCCAACGTCGGGGCGGCA
GGCCCTGCCATAGCCTCAGGTTACTCATATATACTTTAGATTGATTTAAAACTTCATTTTTAATTTAAAA
GGATCTAGGTGAAGATCCTTTTTGATAATCTCATGACCAAAATCCCTTAACGTGAGTTTTCGTTCCACTG
AGCGTCAGACCCCGTAGAAAAGATCAAAGGATCTTCTTGAGATCCTTTTTTTCTGCGCGTAATCTGCTGC
TTGCAAACAAAAAAACCACCGCTACCAGCGGTGGTTTGTTTGCCGGATCAAGAGCTACCAACTCTTTTTC
CGAAGGTAACTGGCTTCAGCAGAGCGCAGATACCAAATACTGTTCTTCTAGTGTAGCCGTAGTTAGGCCA
CCACTTCAAGAACTCTGTAGCACCGCCTACATACCTCGCTCTGCTAATCCTGTTACCAGTGGCTGCTGCC
AGTGGCGATAAGTCGTGTCTTACCGGGTTGGACTCAAGACGATAGTTACCGGATAAGGCGCAGCGGTCGG
GCTGAACGGGGGGTTCGTGCACACAGCCCAGCTTGGAGCGAACGACCTACACCGAACTGAGATACCTACA
GCGTGAGCTATGAGAAAGCGCCACGCTTCCCGAAGGGAGAAAGGCGGACAGGTATCCGGTAAGCGGCAGG
GTCGGAACAGGAGAGCGCACGAGGGAGCTTCCAGGGGGAAACGCCTGGTATCTTTATAGTCCTGTCGGGT
TTCGCCACCTCTGACTTGAGCGTCGATTTTTGTGATGCTCGTCAGGGGGGCGGAGCCTATGGAAAAACGC
CAGCAACGCGGCCTTTTTACGGTTCCTGGCCTTTTGCTGGCCTTTTGCTCACATGTTCTTTCCTGCGTTA
TCCCCTGATTCTGTGGATAACCGTATTACCGCCATGCAT
Features (pLannotate 1.2.2; 16 found; start..end, strand, type, name):
     61..364     +  enhancer       CMV enhancer: human cytomegalovirus immediate early enhancer
    365..568     +  promoter       CMV promoter: human cytomegalovirus (CMV) immediate early promoter
    591..614     +  misc_feature   MCS (fragment): multiple cloning site
    615..701     +  CDS            CYP2C1 (fragment): CP2C1_RABIT - Experimental evidence at protein level: Swiss-Prot protein existence level 1. Cytochromes P450 are a group of heme-thiolate monooxygenases. In liver microsomes, this enzyme is involved in an NADPH-dependent electron transport pathway. It oxidizes a variety of structurally unrelated compounds, including steroids, fatty acids, and xenobiotics. From Oryctolagus cuniculus (Rabbit).
    696..739     +  misc_feature   MCS (fragment): multiple cloning site
    753..1700    +  CDS            mRhubarb713: mRhubarb713 is a basic (constitutively fluorescent) near ir fluorescent protein published in 2019, derived from Rhodopseudomonas palustris. It requires the cofactor biliverdin for fluorescence.
   1719..1802    +  CDS            large T antigen (fragment): large T antigen from SV40 (simian virus 40)
   1825..1946    +  polyA_signal   SV40 poly(A) signal: SV40 polyadenylation signal
   1980..2408    -  rep_origin     f1 ori (sequence partly withheld): f1 bacteriophage origin of replication; arrow indicates direction of (+) strand synthesis
   2435..2539    +  promoter       AmpR promoter: bla
   2541..2898    +  promoter       SV40 promoter: SV40 enhancer and early promoter
   2933..3727    +  CDS            NeoR/KanR: aminoglycoside phosphotransferase from Tn5; aph(3')-II (or nptII); confers resistance to neomycin, kanamycin, and G418 (Geneticin®)
   3748..3900    +  CDS            ble (fragment): BLE_KLEPN - Experimental evidence at protein level: Swiss-Prot protein existence level 1. Binding protein with a strong affinity to the bleomycin family of antibiotics. Binds to CL990; an antimitotic-antibiotic compound. From Klebsiella pneumoniae.
   3959..4006    +  polyA_signal   HSV TK poly(A) signal: herpes simplex virus thymidine kinase polyadenylation signal (Cole and Stacy, 1985)
   4097..4113    -  polyA_signal   bGH poly(A) signal (fragment): bovine growth hormone polyadenylation signal
   4335..4923    +  rep_origin     ori: high-copy-number ColE1/pMB1/pBR322/pUC origin of replication
