[The description below was written by a language model from this plasmid's Addgene catalogue record and pLannotate feature annotations shown in this document.]
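Description:
pCytERM-mRhubarb713-N1 is a mammalian expression plasmid of about 5 kb built on an N1-type backbone (pN1), in which a targeting sequence sits upstream of a fluorescent protein so that the fluorophore forms the C-terminal part of the fusion. It is propagated in bacteria from a high-copy ColE1/pUC origin under kanamycin selection. The single NeoR/KanR (Tn5 aminoglycoside phosphotransferase) gene is preceded by both a bacterial bla promoter and the SV40 enhancer/early promoter and is followed by an HSV TK polyadenylation signal. This arrangement means the same marker can also confer G418 resistance in mammalian cells. An f1 origin is also present. Short annotated fragments of ble, bGH poly(A) and SV40 large T antigen appear to be backbone remnants rather than functional elements.

The expression cassette is driven by the human CMV immediate early enhancer and promoter and terminated by the SV40 poly(A) signal. The CytERM portion is annotated as a short N-terminal fragment of rabbit cytochrome P450 2C1, although the catalogue entry lists the insert species as mouse. This type of fragment is generally used as an anchor that places the fused protein on the cytoplasmic face of the endoplasmic reticulum membrane. It is joined through residual multiple cloning site sequence to mRhubarb713, a near-infrared fluorescent protein derived from a Rhodopseudomonas palustris protein that requires biliverdin as a cofactor.

The stated purpose is expression of the CytERM-mRhubarb713 fusion in mammalian cells, and it was deposited with a study that quantitatively compared near-infrared fluorescent proteins. CytERM fusions are commonly used to assess fluorescent protein oligomerisation through changes in ER morphology, but the record does not state the specific assay.
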