Addgene plasmid #197187: pCytERM-mRhubarb713-N1
Purpose: Expresses the fusion protein of CytERM-mRhubarb713 in mammalian cells
Depositing lab: Kiryl Piatkevich. Depositing organization: Westlake University. Publication: Quantitative assessment of near-infrared fluorescent proteins. Zhang H, Papadaki S, Sun X, Wang X, Drobizhev M, Yao L, Rehbock M, Koster RW, Wu L, Namikawa K, Piatkevich KD. Nat Methods. 2023 Sep 4. doi: 10.1038/s41592-023-01975-z. PubMed 37666982.
Backbone
  Vector backbone: pN1
  Vector type: Mammalian Expression
Growth in bacteria
  Bacterial resistance: Kanamycin, 50 μg/mL
  Growth temperature: 37°C
  Growth strain: NEB Stable
  Copy number: High Copy
Gene/Insert
  Gene/Insert name: CytERM-mRhubarb713
  Species: M. musculus (mouse)
  Cloning method: Gibson Cloning
Terms and licenses: Academic/Nonprofit Terms; Industry Terms: Not Available to Industry
Depositor comments: Please visit https://www.researchsquare.com/article/rs-797586/v1 for preprint.
How to cite: pCytERM-mRhubarb713-N1 was a gift from Kiryl Piatkevich (Addgene plasmid # 197187 ; http://n2t.net/addgene:197187 ; RRID:Addgene_197187)
